Addgene plasmid #45524: pcDNA3-mouse PKA-Calpha-mPAGFP
Depositing lab: Haining Zhong. Depositing organization: Cold Spring Harbor Laboratory. Publication: Subcellular dynamics of type II PKA in neurons. Zhong H, Sia GM, Sato TR, Gray NW, Mao T, Khuchua Z, Huganir RL, Svoboda K. Neuron. 2009 May 14;62(3):363-74. doi: 10.1016/j.neuron.2009.03.013. PubMed 19447092.
Backbone
  Vector backbone: pcDNA3.1
  Vector type: Mammalian Expression
Growth in bacteria
  Bacterial resistance: Ampicillin, 100 μg/mL
  Growth temperature: 37°C
  Growth strain: DH5alpha
  Copy number: High Copy
Gene/Insert
  Gene/Insert name: PKA catalytic subunit alpha tagged by mPAGFP
  Species: M. musculus (mouse)
Terms and licenses: Academic/Nonprofit Terms; Industry Terms: Not Available to Industry
How to cite: pcDNA3-mouse PKA-Calpha-mPAGFP was a gift from Haining Zhong (Addgene plasmid # 45524 ; http://n2t.net/addgene:45524 ; RRID:Addgene_45524)
