[The description below was written by a language model from this plasmid's Addgene catalogue record and pLannotate feature annotations shown in this document.]
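Description:
pcDNA3-mouse PKA-Calpha-mPAGFP is a 7.2 kb mammalian expression plasmid built on a pcDNA3-type backbone (the catalogue lists pcDNA3.1). It is propagated in E. coli as a high-copy plasmid through a ColE1/pUC-type origin and selected with ampicillin via the β-lactamase gene and its own promoter. An f1 origin is also present, which allows single-stranded DNA production. For selection in mammalian cells, the backbone carries a neomycin phosphotransferase gene driven by the SV40 enhancer/early promoter and terminated by an SV40 polyadenylation signal, the usual arrangement for G418 selection of stable transfectants. Short annotated fragments (bom, HIV-1 LTR, ble, lacI, lac promoter/operator) appear to be backbone remnants or partial matches rather than functional modules.

The payload is the mouse protein kinase A catalytic subunit alpha (Prkaca) coding sequence, followed after a short gap by monomeric photoactivatable GFP (mPA-GFP). The order and spacing indicate a C-terminal fusion of the fluorescent protein to the kinase. Expression is driven by the human CMV immediate-early enhancer and promoter and terminated by the bovine growth hormone polyadenylation signal. T7 and SP6 phage promoters flank the insert and can serve for in vitro transcription or as sequencing primer sites.

mPA-GFP is an Aequorea-derived variant that is only weakly fluorescent until it is photoactivated, so a defined pool of tagged protein can be switched on and followed over time. In keeping with the associated publication on the subcellular dynamics of type II PKA in neurons, the construct is suited to tracking the localisation and mobility of the catalytic subunit in living cells.
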