Features (pLannotate 1.2.2; 22 found; start..end, strand, type, name):
     36..80      -  misc_feature   bom (fragment): basis of mobility region from pBR322
    235..614     +  enhancer       CMV enhancer: human cytomegalovirus immediate early enhancer
    615..818     +  promoter       CMV promoter: human cytomegalovirus (CMV) immediate early promoter
    814..847     +  LTR            5' LTR (truncated) (fragment): truncated 5' long terminal repeat (LTR) from HIV-1
    863..881     +  promoter       T7 promoter: promoter for bacteriophage T7 RNA polymerase
    907..1959    +  CDS            Prkaca (sequence partly withheld): KAPCA_MOUSE - Also known as Pkaca. Experimental evidence at protein level: Swiss-Prot protein existence level 1. [Isoform 2]: Phosphorylates and activates ABL1 in sperm flagellum to promote spermatozoa capacitation. From Mus musculus (Mouse).
   1990..2706    +  CDS            mPA-GFP: mPA-GFP is a fluorescent protein published in 2002, derived from Aequorea victoria. It is reported to be a monomer.
   2725..2743    -  promoter       SP6 promoter: promoter for bacteriophage SP6 RNA polymerase
   2769..2993    +  polyA_signal   bGH poly(A) signal: bovine growth hormone polyadenylation signal
   2997..3018    +  promoter       SV40 promoter (fragment): SV40 enhancer and early promoter
   3039..3467    +  rep_origin     f1 ori (sequence partly withheld): f1 bacteriophage origin of replication; arrow indicates direction of (+) strand synthesis
   3481..3811    +  promoter       SV40 promoter: SV40 enhancer and early promoter
   3878..4669    +  CDS            neo: KKA2_KLEPN - Also known as kan, nptII. Experimental evidence at protein level: Swiss-Prot protein existence level 1. Resistance to kanamycin, neomycin, paromomycin, ribostamycin, butirosin and gentamicin B. From Klebsiella pneumoniae.
   4693..4851    +  CDS            ble (fragment): BLE_KLEPN - Experimental evidence at protein level: Swiss-Prot protein existence level 1. Binding protein with a strong affinity to the bleomycin family of antibiotics. Binds to CL990; an antimitotic-antibiotic compound. From Klebsiella pneumoniae.
   4846..4967    +  polyA_signal   SV40 poly(A) signal: SV40 polyadenylation signal
   5040..5056    -  protein_bind   lac operator: The lac repressor binds to the lac operator to inhibit transcription in E. coli. This inhibition can be relieved by adding lactose or isopropyl-β-D-thiogalactopyranoside (IPTG). lac repressor encoded by lacI
   5064..5094    -  promoter       lac promoter: promoter for the E. coli lac operon
   5109..5130    -  protein_bind   CAP binding site: CAP binding activates transcription in the presence of cAMP. E. coli catabolite activator protein
   5143..5235    -  CDS            lacI (fragment): lac repressor; lacI; The lac repressor binds to the lac operator to inhibit transcription in E. coli. This inhibition can be relieved by adding lactose or isopropyl-β-D-thiogalactopyranoside (IPTG).
   5418..6006    -  rep_origin     ori: high-copy-number ColE1/pMB1/pBR322/pUC origin of replication
   6177..7037    -  CDS            AmpR: β-lactamase; bla; confers resistance to ampicillin, carbenicillin, and related antibiotics
   7038..7142    -  promoter       AmpR promoter: bla
>Addgene plasmid #45524 | pcDNA3-mouse PKA-Calpha-mPAGFP | depositor full sequence | sequence record 63620 | pcDNA3-mouse PKA-Calpha-mPAGFP sequence 7173 bps
GACGGATCGGGAGATCTCCCGATCCCCTATGGTCGACTCTCAGTACAATCTGCTCTGATGCCGCATAGTT
AAGCCAGTATCTGCTCCCTGCTTGTGTGTTGGAGGTCGCTGAGTAGTGCGCGAGCAAAATTTAAGCTACA
ACAAGGCAAGGCTTGACCGACAATTGCATGAAGAATCTGCTTAGGGTTAGGCGTTTTGCGCTGCTTCGCG
ATGTACGGGCCAGATATACGCGTTGACATTGATTATTGACTAGTTATTAATAGTAATCAATTACGGGGTC
ATTAGTTCATAGCCCATATATGGAGTTCCGCGTTACATAACTTACGGTAAATGGCCCGCCTGGCTGACCG
CCCAACGACCCCCGCCCATTGACGTCAATAATGACGTATGTTCCCATAGTAACGCCAATAGGGACTTTCC
ATTGACGTCAATGGGTGGACTATTTACGGTAAACTGCCCACTTGGCAGTACATCAAGTGTATCATATGCC
AAGTACGCCCCCTATTGACGTCAATGACGGTAAATGGCCCGCCTGGCATTATGCCCAGTACATGACCTTA
TGGGACTTTCCTACTTGGCAGTACATCTACGTATTAGTCATCGCTATTACCATGGTGATGCGGTTTTGGC
AGTACATCAATGGGCGTGGATAGCGGTTTGACTCACGGGGATTTCCAAGTCTCCACCCCATTGACGTCAA
TGGGAGTTTGTTTTGGCACCAAAATCAACGGGACTTTCCAAAATGTCGTAACAACTCCGCCCCATTGACG
CAAATGGGCGGTAGGCGTGTACGGTGGGAGGTCTATATAAGCAGAGCTCTCTGGCTAACTAGAGAACCCA
CTGCTTACTGGCTTATCGAAATTAATACGACTCACTATAGGGAGACCCAAGCTTGCGGCCGCTACCATG
[1050 nt withheld, positions 910-1959]
ATCGATTATGATGTTCCTGATTATGCAAGCTTAATGAGCAAGGGCGAGGAGCTGTTCACCGGGGTGGTGC
CCATCCTGGTCGAGCTGGACGGCGACGTAAACGGCCACAAGTTCAGCGTGTCCGGCGAGGGCGAGGGCGA
TGCCACCTACGGCAAGCTGACCCTGAAGTTCATCTGCACCACCGGCAAGCTGCCCGTGCCCTGGCCCACC
CTCGTGACCACCTTCAGCTACGGCGTGCAGTGCTTCAGCCGCTACCCCGACCACATGAAGCAGCACGACT
TCTTCAAGTCCGCCATGCCCGAAGGCTACGTCCAGGAGCGCACCATCTTCTTCAAGGACGACGGCAACTA
CAAGACCCGCGCCGAGGTGAAGTTCGAGGGCGACACCCTGGTGAACCGCATCGAGCTGAAGGGCATCGAC
TTCAAGGAGGACGGCAACATCCTGGGGCACAAGCTGGAGTACAACTACAACAGCCACAACGTCTATATCA
TGGCCGACAAGCAGAAGAACGGCATCAAGGCCAACTTCAAGATCCGCCACAACATCGAGGACGGCAGCGT
GCAGCTCGCCGACCACTACCAGCAGAACACCCCCATCGGCGACGGCCCCGTGCTGCTGCCCGACAACCAC
TACCTGAGCCACCAGTCCAAGCTGAGCAAAGACCCCAACGAGAAGCGCGATCACATGGTCCTGCTGGAGT
TCGTGACCGCCGCCGGGATCACTCTCGGCATGGACGAGCTGTACAAGTAATCTAGAGGGCCCTATTCTAT
AGTGTCACCTAAATGCTAGAGCTCGCTGATCAGCCTCGACTGTGCCTTCTAGTTGCCAGCCATCTGTTGT
TTGCCCCTCCCCCGTGCCTTCCTTGACCCTGGAAGGTGCCACTCCCACTGTCCTTTCCTAATAAAATGAG
GAAATTGCATCGCATTGTCTGAGTAGGTGTCATTCTATTCTGGGGGGTGGGGTGGGGCAGGACAGCAAGG
GGGAGGATTGGGAAGACAATAGCAGGCATGCTGGGGATGCGGTGGGCTCTATGGCTTCTGAGGCGGAAAG
AACCAGCTGGGGCTCTAGGGGGTATCCCC
[124 nt withheld, positions 3039-3162]
C
[32 nt withheld, positions 3164-3195]
CA
[57 nt withheld, positions 3198-3254]
A
[49 nt withheld, positions 3256-3304]
CCTTTGACGTTGGAGTCCACGTTCTTT
[37 nt withheld, positions 3332-3368]
ACCCTATCTCGGTCTATTCTTTTGATTTATAAGGGATTTTGGGGATTTCGGCCTATTGGTTAAAAAATGA
GCTGATTTAACAAAAATTTAACGCGAATTAATTCTGTGGAATGTGTGTCAGTTAGGGTGTGGAAAGTCCC
CAGGCTCCCCAGGCAGGCAGAAGTATGCAAAGCATGCATCTCAATTAGTCAGCAACCAGGTGTGGAAAGT
CCCCAGGCTCCCCAGCAGGCAGAAGTATGCAAAGCATGCATCTCAATTAGTCAGCAACCATAGTCCCGCC
CCTAACTCCGCCCATCCCGCCCCTAACTCCGCCCAGTTCCGCCCATTCTCCGCCCCATGGCTGACTAATT
TTTTTTATTTATGCAGAGGCCGAGGCCGCCTCTGCCTCTGAGCTATTCCAGAAGTAGTGAGGAGGCTTTT
TTGGAGGCCTAGGCTTTTGCAAAAAGCTCCCGGGAGCTTGTATATCCATTTTCGGATCTGATCAAGAGAC
AGGATGAGGATCGTTTCGCATGATTGAACAAGATGGATTGCACGCAGGTTCTCCGGCCGCTTGGGTGGAG
AGGCTATTCGGCTATGACTGGGCACAACAGACAATCGGCTGCTCTGATGCCGCCGTGTTCCGGCTGTCAG
CGCAGGGGCGCCCGGTTCTTTTTGTCAAGACCGACCTGTCCGGTGCCCTGAATGAACTGCAGGACGAGGC
AGCGCGGCTATCGTGGCTGGCCACGACGGGCGTTCCTTGCGCAGCTGTGCTCGACGTTGTCACTGAAGCG
GGAAGGGACTGGCTGCTATTGGGCGAAGTGCCGGGGCAGGATCTCCTGTCATCTCACCTTGCTCCTGCCG
AGAAAGTATCCATCATGGCTGATGCAATGCGGCGGCTGCATACGCTTGATCCGGCTACCTGCCCATTCGA
CCACCAAGCGAAACATCGCATCGAGCGAGCACGTACTCGGATGGAAGCCGGTCTTGTCGATCAGGATGAT
CTGGACGAAGAGCATCAGGGGCTCGCGCCAGCCGAACTGTTCGCCAGGCTCAAGGCGCGCATGCCCGACG
GCGAGGATCTCGTCGTGACCCATGGCGATGCCTGCTTGCCGAATATCATGGTGGAAAATGGCCGCTTTTC
TGGATTCATCGACTGTGGCCGGCTGGGTGTGGCGGACCGCTATCAGGACATAGCGTTGGCTACCCGTGAT
ATTGCTGAAGAGCTTGGCGGCGAATGGGCTGACCGCTTCCTCGTGCTTTACGGTATCGCCGCTCCCGATT
CGCAGCGCATCGCCTTCTATCGCCTTCTTGACGAGTTCTTCTGAGCGGGACTCTGGGGTTCGAAATGACC
GACCAAGCGACGCCCAACCTGCCATCACGAGATTTCGATTCCACCGCCGCCTTCTATGAAAGGTTGGGCT
TCGGAATCGTTTTCCGGGACGCCGGCTGGATGATCCTCCAGCGCGGGGATCTCATGCTGGAGTTCTTCGC
CCACCCCAACTTGTTTATTGCAGCTTATAATGGTTACAAATAAAGCAATAGCATCACAAATTTCACAAAT
AAAGCATTTTTTTCACTGCATTCTAGTTGTGGTTTGTCCAAACTCATCAATGTATCTTATCATGTCTGTA
TACCGTCGACCTCTAGCTAGAGCTTGGCGTAATCATGGTCATAGCTGTTTCCTGTGTGAAATTGTTATCC
GCTCACAATTCCACACAACATACGAGCCGGAAGCATAAAGTGTAAAGCCTGGGGTGCCTAATGAGTGAGC
TAACTCACATTAATTGCGTTGCGCTCACTGCCCGCTTTCCAGTCGGGAAACCTGTCGTGCCAGCTGCATT
AATGAATCGGCCAACGCGCGGGGAGAGGCGGTTTGCGTATTGGGCGCTCTTCCGCTTCCTCGCTCACTGA
CTCGCTGCGCTCGGTCGTTCGGCTGCGGCGAGCGGTATCAGCTCACTCAAAGGCGGTAATACGGTTATCC
ACAGAATCAGGGGATAACGCAGGAAAGAACATGTGAGCAAAAGGCCAGCAAAAGGCCAGGAACCGTAAAA
AGGCCGCGTTGCTGGCGTTTTTCCATAGGCTCCGCCCCCCTGACGAGCATCACAAAAATCGACGCTCAAG
TCAGAGGTGGCGAAACCCGACAGGACTATAAAGATACCAGGCGTTTCCCCCTGGAAGCTCCCTCGTGCGC
TCTCCTGTTCCGACCCTGCCGCTTACCGGATACCTGTCCGCCTTTCTCCCTTCGGGAAGCGTGGCGCTTT
CTCAATGCTCACGCTGTAGGTATCTCAGTTCGGTGTAGGTCGTTCGCTCCAAGCTGGGCTGTGTGCACGA
ACCCCCCGTTCAGCCCGACCGCTGCGCCTTATCCGGTAACTATCGTCTTGAGTCCAACCCGGTAAGACAC
GACTTATCGCCACTGGCAGCAGCCACTGGTAACAGGATTAGCAGAGCGAGGTATGTAGGCGGTGCTACAG
AGTTCTTGAAGTGGTGGCCTAACTACGGCTACACTAGAAGGACAGTATTTGGTATCTGCGCTCTGCTGAA
GCCAGTTACCTTCGGAAAAAGAGTTGGTAGCTCTTGATCCGGCAAACAAACCACCGCTGGTAGCGGTGGT
TTTTTTGTTTGCAAGCAGCAGATTACGCGCAGAAAAAAAGGATCTCAAGAAGATCCTTTGATCTTTTCTA
CGGGGTCTGACGCTCAGTGGAACGAAAACTCACGTTAAGGGATTTTGGTCATGAGATTATCAAAAAGGAT
CTTCACCTAGATCCTTTTAAATTAAAAATGAAGTTTTAAATCAATCTAAAGTATATATGAGTAAACTTGG
TCTGACAGTTACCAATGCTTAATCAGTGAGGCACCTATCTCAGCGATCTGTCTATTTCGTTCATCCATAG
TTGCCTGACTCCCCGTCGTGTAGATAACTACGATACGGGAGGGCTTACCATCTGGCCCCAGTGCTGCAAT
GATACCGCGAGACCCACGCTCACCGGCTCCAGATTTATCAGCAATAAACCAGCCAGCCGGAAGGGCCGAG
CGCAGAAGTGGTCCTGCAACTTTATCCGCCTCCATCCAGTCTATTAATTGTTGCCGGGAAGCTAGAGTAA
GTAGTTCGCCAGTTAATAGTTTGCGCAACGTTGTTGCCATTGCTACAGGCATCGTGGTGTCACGCTCGTC
GTTTGGTATGGCTTCATTCAGCTCCGGTTCCCAACGATCAAGGCGAGTTACATGATCCCCCATGTTGTGC
AAAAAAGCGGTTAGCTCCTTCGGTCCTCCGATCGTTGTCAGAAGTAAGTTGGCCGCAGTGTTATCACTCA
TGGTTATGGCAGCACTGCATAATTCTCTTACTGTCATGCCATCCGTAAGATGCTTTTCTGTGACTGGTGA
GTACTCAACCAAGTCATTCTGAGAATAGTGTATGCGGCGACCGAGTTGCTCTTGCCCGGCGTCAATACGG
GATAATACCGCGCCACATAGCAGAACTTTAAAAGTGCTCATCATTGGAAAACGTTCTTCGGGGCGAAAAC
TCTCAAGGATCTTACCGCTGTTGAGATCCAGTTCGATGTAACCCACTCGTGCACCCAACTGATCTTCAGC
ATCTTTTACTTTCACCAGCGTTTCTGGGTGAGCAAAAACAGGAAGGCAAAATGCCGCAAAAAAGGGAATA
AGGGCGACACGGAAATGTTGAATACTCATACTCTTCCTTTTTCAATATTATTGAAGCATTTATCAGGGTT
ATTGTCTCATGAGCGGATACATATTTGAATGTATTTAGAAAAATAAACAAATAGGGGTTCCGCGCACATT
TCCCCGAAAAGTGCCACCTGACGTC
