>Addgene plasmid #45524 | pcDNA3-mouse PKA-Calpha-mPAGFP | addgene partial sequence | sequence record 65242 | cmv-fwd
AGCAGAGCTCTCTGGCTAACTAGAGAACCCACTGCTTACTGGCTTATCGAAATTAATACGACTCACTATA
GGGAGACCCAAGCTTGCGGCCGCTACCATG
[821 nt withheld, positions 101-921]
AGTGGATCTCACCAAGCGCTTTGGGAACCTCAAGAACGGG
