>Addgene plasmid #45524 | pcDNA3-mouse PKA-Calpha-mPAGFP | addgene partial sequence | sequence record 65243 | BGH_rev_primer
CTATAGAATAGGGCCCTCTAGATTACTTGTACAGCTCGTCCATGCCGAGAGTGATCCCGGCGGCGGTCAC
GAACTCCAGCAGGACCATGTGATCGCGCTTCTCGTTGGGGTCTTTGCTCAGCTTGGACTGGTGGCTCAGG
TAGTGGTTGTCGGGCAGCAGCACGGGGCCGTCGCCGATGGGGGTGTTCTGCTGGTAGTGGTCGGCGAGCT
GCACGCTGCCGTCCTCGATGTTGTGGCGGATCTTGAAGTTGGCCTTGATGCCGTTCTTCTGCTTGTCGGC
CATGATATAGACGTTGTGGCTGTTGTAGTTGTACTCCAGCTTGTGCCCCAGGATGTTGCCGTCCTCCTTG
AAGTCGATGCCCTTCAGCTCGATGCGGTTCACCAGGGTGTCGCCCTCGAACTTCACCTCGGCGCGGGTCT
TGTAGTTGCCGTCGTCCTTGAAGAAGATGGTGCGCTCCTGGACGTAGCCTTCGGGCATGGCGGACTTGAA
GAAGTCGTGCTGCTTCATGTGGTCGGGGTAGCGGCTGAAGCACTGCACGCCGTAGCTGAAGGTGGTCACG
AGGGTGGGCCAGGGCACGGGCAGCTTGCCGGTGGTGCAGATGAACTTCAGGGTCAGCTTGCCGTAGGTGG
CATCGCCCTCGCCCTCGCCGGACACGCTGAACTTGTGGCCGTTTACGTCGCCGTCCAGCTCGACCAGGAT
GGGCACCACCCCGGTGAACAGCTCCTCGCCCTTGCTCATTAAGCTTGCATAATCAGGAACATCATAATCG
AT
[206 nt withheld, positions 773-978]
